>Addgene plasmid #213302 | GRM4-DuET | addgene full sequence | sequence record 431810 | Addgene NGS Result
ATATATTTAAGGAGCTGTGTACCATCCACGGGGTCCATCCGAGGGCACAGCCCCACGCGACCCGGACACA
GGTCTCTATGCATCGCATGGAGGGCGTGTCCCATTGCGTATACCGCGTCGATAACAAATTGGACCTTCCC
TTCTTGCTCATAGGCTGAGTCTTGGCCAATCCGCTCTCTATTTGTACACTTCTTGACGTGTGATCCTTTT
TTCAGGGCATGTCTGGAGAGCTTGCAGTGAAAATTATCCTCCCAAAACTCAGCAAACCATATATTCCTCC
TGTTGTTGTCCAGGGTGCGGCTGCTAAAATAGCGATCGAATCCTCGCACACTCATCCGCTTGGGCAGGAT
GGTAACGGCCCCCTCTGCGACCTCTTCCAGGTGCAATACGGGGGCGATCTTGCTCCCCCAACTGTCTGAT
CCCATCCAAAAAAAGTGCCCCGTTTGGTTCGCTCTGCGGGCGGCTTCCAATACTCGCCGGATATCATCTT
CATTGGCGAAGATTATCACAGCTCTCGCGTTGGAGGTTTCAAGCAGGCGGCGAATTATCTTATCAAATTC
ACCTGCTTTTGGCTCCCTTGGTATTTTAACGGACTGAGCAATACAAACCCCGCCATCCTCTCTGCTCTTC
TGAATAAAAGCCTCAACTCCGGATTCGCCATATGAGCCTTCACTAGCCACGGTTGACACGTAGTTCCATT
TCAAGGCGCGCACGATGTCCACCATGGCTTGTGCCTGATAAGTGTCAGATGGCACTACCCGGGAGAAGAA
ATCATAGCGACTGTTATCGGACAAATCGGGCGCTGTAGAGGCGTAAGAGATCTGTGGAATTTTGAAGAGC
CGCAAGATATTAGCGACCATGATTGACACGCTGGATCCGGATGCCCCGATCACGCCTACGACTCGCTCAG
GCTTGGTAATAATAGGAGGGCCTCCGCTCCCACACCGGACCTCAGTACCATCTTTCTCAATAAGCGCCTG
GACGAAGGTAAGGCTTTGCTCAAGCGCATGCGTGTCTCGACTACACGTGTCAAGAATCCTTGCGCCCAGT
GTGATATTGGGCAGCAGATCGGGGTCGTTGTTTATCCTGTCGAGAGCAAAGAGCATTGCCTCCAGTCTGT
GAATGCCTTTCTCTTTCTTCAGCTCGCCGCACGGTTTGCCCTCTGAACCCCTACCATGCACAGGAAAGAG
CCCCCCGAGGGTAATATCACCGTCAATCCGAATGCTGTTCATGTGAGGATGTCCTTTTGGCTTATCGATG
CTGGCGTCATCATCGTCCTTGTAGTCGGCGAATACCAGGCAGAAGATGTAGCTCAGGGCGATGATCGTCT
TCATGGTGGCGCGGCCGCTAAGCTTAAGTTTAAACGCTAGCCAGCTTGGGTCTCCCTATAGTGAGTCGTA
TTAATTTCGATAAGCCAGTAAGCAGTGGGTTCTCTAGTTAGCCAGAGAGCTCTGCTTATATAGACCTCCC
ACCGTACACGCCTACCGCCCATTTGCGTCAATGGGGCGGAGTTGTTACGACATTTTGGAAAGTCCCGTTG
ATTTTGGTGCCAAAACAAACTCCCATTGACGTCAATGGGGTGGAGACTTGGAAATCCCCGTGAGTCAAAC
CGCTATCCACGCCCATTGATGTACTGCCAAAACCGCATCACCATGGTAATAGCGATGACTAATACGTAGA
TGTACTGCCAAGTAGGAAAGTCCCATAAGGTCATGTACTGGACATAATGCCAGGCGGGCCATTTACCGTC
ATTGACGTCAATAGGGGGCGTACTTGGCATATGATACACTTGATGTACTGCCAAGTGGGCAGTTTACCGT
AAATACTCCACCCATTGACGTCAATGGAAAGTCCCTATTGGCGTTACTATGGGAACATACGTCATTATTG
ACGTCAATGGGCGGGGGTCGTTGGGCGGTCAGCCAGGCGGGCCATTTACCGTAAGTTATGTAACGCGGAA
CTCCATATATGGGCTATGAACTAATGACCCCGTAATTGATTACTATTAATAACTAGTCAATAATCAATGT
CAACGCGTATATCTGGCCCGTACATCGCGAAGCAGCGCAAAACGCCTAACCCTAAGCAGATTCTTCATGC
AAATGTCGGTCAAGCCTTGCCTTGTTGTAGCTTAAATTTTGCTCGCGCACTACTCAGCGACCTCCAACAC
ACAAGCAGGGAGCAGATACTGGCTTAACTATGCGGCATCAGAGCAGATTGTACTGAGAGTGCACCATAGG
GGATCGGGAGATCTCCCGATCCGTCGACGTCAGGTGGCACTTTTCGGGGAAATGTGCGCGGAACCCCTAT
TTGTTTATTTTTCTAAATACATTCAAATATGTATCCGCTCATGAGACAATAACCCTGATAAATGCTTCAA
TAATATTGAAAAAGGAAGAGTATGAGTATTCAACATTTCCGTGTCGCCCTTATTCCCTTTTTTGCGGCAT
TTTGCCTTCCTGTTTTTGCTCACCCAGAAACGCTGGTGAAAGTAAAAGATGCTGAAGATCAGTTGGGTGC
ACGAGTGGGTTACATCGAACTGGATCTCAACAGCGGTAAGATCCTTGAGAGTTTTCGCCCCGAAGAACGT
TTTCCAATGATGAGCACTTTTAAAGTTCTGCTATGTGGCGCGGTATTATCCCGTATTGACGCCGGGCAAG
AGCAACTCGGTCGCCGCATACACTATTCTCAGAATGACTTGGTTGAGTACTCACCAGTCACAGAAAAGCA
TCTTACGGATGGCATGACAGTAAGAGAATTATGCAGTGCTGCCATAACCATGAGTGATAACACTGCGGCC
AACTTACTTCTGACAACGATCGGAGGACCGAAGGAGCTAACCGCTTTTTTGCACAACATGGGGGATCATG
TAACTCGCCTTGATCGTTGGGAACCGGAGCTGAATGAAGCCATACCAAACGACGAGCGTGACACCACGAT
GCCTGTAGCAATGGCAACAACGTTGCGCAAACTATTAACTGGCGAACTACTTACTCTAGCTTCCCGGCAA
CAATTAATAGACTGGATGGAGGCGGATAAAGTTGCAGGACCACTTCTGCGCTCGGCCCTTCCGGCTGGCT
GGTTTATTGCTGATAAATCTGGAGCCGGTGAGCGTGGGTCTCGCGGTATCATTGCAGCACTGGGGCCAGA
TGGTAAGCCCTCCCGTATCGTAGTTATCTACACGACGGGGAGTCAGGCAACTATGGATGAACGAAATAGA
CAGATCGCTGAGATAGGTGCCTCACTGATTAAGCATTGGTAACTGTCAGACCAAGTTTACTCATATATAC
TTTAGATTGATTTAAAACTTCATTTTTAATTTAAAAGGATCTAGGTGAAGATCCTTTTTGATAATCTCAT
GACCAAAATCCCTTAACGTGAGTTTTCGTTCCACTGAGCGTCAGACCCCGTAGAAAAGATCAAAGGATCT
TCTTGAGATCCTTTTTTTCTGCGCGTAATCTGCTGCTTGCAAACAAAAAAACCACCGCTACCAGCGGTGG
TTTGTTTGCCGGATCAAGAGCTACCAACTCTTTTTCCGAAGGTAACTGGCTTCAGCAGAGCGCAGATACC
AAATACCGTTCTTCTAGTGTAGCCGTAGTTAGGCCACCACTTCAAGAACTCTGTAGCACCGCCTACATAC
CTCGCTCTGCTAATCCTGTTACCAGTGGCTGCTGCCAGTGGCGATAAGTCGTGTCTTACCGGGTTGGACT
CAAGACGATAGTTACCGGATAAGGCGCAGCGGTCGGGCTGAACGGGGGGTTCGTGCACACAGCCCAGCTT
GGAGCGAACGACCTACACCGAACTGAGATACCTACAGCGTGAGCTATGAGAAAGCGCCACGCTTCCCGAA
GGGAGAAAGGCGGACAGGTATCCGGTAAGCGGCAGGGTCGGAACAGGAGAGCGCACGAGGGAGCTTCCAG
GGGGAAACGCCTGGTATCTTTATAGTCCTGTCGGGTTTCGCCACCTCTGACTTGAGCGTCGATTTTTGTG
ATGCTCGTCAGGGGGGCGGAGCCTATGGAAAAACGCCAGCAACGCGGCCTTTTTACGGTTCCTGGCCTTT
TGCTGGCCTTTTGCTCACATGTTCTTTCCTGCGTTATCCCCTGATTCTGTGGATAACCGTATTACCGCCT
TTGAGTGAGCTGATACCGCTCGCCGCAGCCGAACGACCGAGCGCAGCGAGTCAGTGAGCGAGGAAGCGGA
AGAGCGCCCAATACGCAAACCGCCTCTCCCCGCGCGTTGGCCGATTCATTAATGCAGCTGGCACGACAGG
TTTCCCGACTGGAAAGCGGGCAGTGAGCGCAACGCAATTAATGTGAGTTAGCTCACTCATTAGGCACCCC
AGGCTTTACACTTTATGCTTCCGGCTCGTATGTTGTGTGGAATTGTGAGCGGATAACAATTTCACACAGG
AAACAGCTATGACCATGATTACGCCAAGCTCTAGCTAGAGGTCGACGGTATACAGACATGATAAGATACA
TTGATGAGTTTGGACAAACCACAACTAGAATGCAGTGAAAAAAATGCTTTATTTGTGAAATTTGTGATGC
TATTGCTTTATTTGTAACCATTATAAGCTGCAATAAACAAGTTGGGGTGGGCGAAGAACTCCAGCATGAG
ATCCCCGCGCTGGAGGATCATCCAGCCGGCGTCCCGGAAAACGATTCCGAAGCCCAACCTTTCATAGAAG
GCGGCGGTGGAATCGAAATCTCGTGATGGCAGGTTGGGCGTCGCTTGGTCGGTCATTTCGAACCCCAGAG
TCCCGCTCAGAAGAACTCGTCAAGAAGGCGATAGAAGGCGATGCGCTGCGAATCGGGAGCGGCGATACCG
TAAAGCACGAGGAAGCGGTCAGCCCATTCGCCGCCAAGCTCTTCAGCAATATCACGGGTAGCCAACGCTA
TGTCCTGATAGCGGTCCGCCACACCCAGCCGGCCACAGTCGATGAATCCAGAAAAGCGGCCATTTTCCAC
CATGATATTCGGCAAGCAGGCATCGCCATGGGTCACGACGAGATCCTCGCCGTCGGGCATGCGCGCCTTG
AGCCTGGCGAACAGTTCGGCTGGCGCGAGCCCCTGATGCTCTTCGTCCAGATCATCCTGATCGACAAGAC
CGGCTTCCATCCGAGTACGTGCTCGCTCGATGCGATGTTTCGCTTGGTGGTCGAATGGGCAGGTAGCCGG
ATCAAGCGTATGCAGCCGCCGCATTGCATCAGCCATGATGGATACTTTCTCGGCAGGAGCAAGGTGAGAT
GACAGGAGATCCTGCCCCGGCACTTCGCCCAATAGCAGCCAGTCCCTTCCCGCTTCAGTGACAACGTCGA
GCACAGCTGCGCAAGGAACGCCCGTCGTGGCCAGCCACGATAGCCGCGCTGCCTCGTCCTGCAGTTCATT
CAGGGCACCGGACAGGTCGGTCTTGACAAAAAGAACCGGGCGCCCCTGCGCTGACAGCCGGAACACGGCG
GCATCAGAGCAGCCGATTGTCTGTTGTGCCCAGTCATAGCCGAATAGCCTCTCCACCCAAGCGGCCGGAG
AACCTGCGTGCAATCCATCTTGTTCAATCATGCGAAACGATCCTCATCCTGTCTCTTGATCAGATCCGAA
AATGGATATACAAGCTCCCGGGAGCTTTTTGCAAAAGCCTAGGCCTCCAAAAAAGCCTCCTCACTACTTC
TGGAATAGCTCAGAGGCAGAGGCGGCCTCGGCCTCTGCATAAATAAAAAAAATTAGTCAGCCATGGGGCG
GAGAATGGGCGGAACTGGGCGGAGTTAGGGGCGGGATGGGCGGAGTTAGGGGCGGGACTATGGTTGCTGA
CTAATTGAGATGCATGCTTTGCATACTTCTGCCTGCTGGGGAGCCTGGGGACTTTCCACACCTGGTTGCT
GACTAATTGAGATGCATGCTTTGCATACTTCTGCCTGCTGGGGAGCCTGGGGACTTTCCACACCCTAACT
GACACACATTCCACAGAATTAATTCGCGTTAAATTTTTGTTAAATCAGCTCATTTTTTAACCAATAGGCC
GAAATCGGCAAAATCCCTTATAAATCAAAAGAATAGACCGAGATAGGGT
[37 nt withheld, positions 6070-6106]
AAAGAACGTGGACTCCAACGTCAAAGG
[49 nt withheld, positions 6134-6182]
T
[91 nt withheld, positions 6184-6274]
G
[124 nt withheld, positions 6276-6399]
GGGGATACCCCCTAGAGCCCCAGCTGGTTCTTTCCGCCTCAGAAGCCATAGAGCCCACCGCATCCCCAGC
ATGCCTGCTATTGTCTTCCCAATCCTCCCCCTTGCTGTCCTGCCCCACCCCACCCCCCAGAATAGAATGA
CACCTACTCAGACAATGCGATGCAATTTCCTCATTTTATTAGGAAAGGACAGTGGGAGTGGCACCTTCCA
GGGTCAAGGAAGGCACGGGGGAGGGGCAAACAACAGATGGCTGGCAACTAGAAGGCACAGTCGAGGCTGA
TCAGCGGGTTTAAACGGGCCCTCTAGATTAGGCAGGGGCCACCTGAGAAGTCTCGGTCTTAGACACGGTG
GTGCTGGCCTCATCGAATTCACCGGTGCGTCCACCGGTATCGATGATCGCATGGTTCGTGTATGTGACAT
ACGTCTGCTTGGTTGCGAGTGCGGGGGCCTCCAGGTTTTCGCACAGCTCGGATTTTGCCTCGCCATTGGG
GCGGAAGTTTCCCTTTTGCGTGAATTTATTAGACATGGTAGCGGCTGTGACAACGGCCTTCAGGCTGCGT
TTTCGTTTGGGCACGTTTTGTTCGGGGTGGAAGAGAATGATATACACCTTAGGCATGTACAGCATGCCGA
GTGAAACAGAGGCGGACAGGCTCACTGAGACTGTCAGGGTTGTGGTCTGAATATACAGCTTGTCCGCACT
TTGTGAGGTCCCAAAAAAAATTGGGATGAATGCGAGCCAGACGATGCAGGTAGTGTACATGGTAAACCCG
ATGGGTTTGGCTTCATTAAATGTTTCGGGGACTCCGCGCGTCTTGATGGCGTAGACTGTACACGTTACCA
TGAGCAGCATGGAGTAGCCGAGCAGACAGATAAGGCTAAGGTCAGAGATGTCACACTTAAGGACGCCTCT
GGCGAAGCGAGGATCAAGTGTCCTCTGGTCCTGGAAATCCACGACAGAGTGGGAAGGGTCAACAACGAAC
CACACGCAGATTCCCAGCAGCTGGAGGCTGATCAAAGAGAAGGTAATAGCGAGTTGTGAAGCCGGACTTA
TGAAGCGAGGAGCACTCACACTGCGTTTACCTTGTTCGAATATCCTATAGATCCTATTGGTCTTGGTCAG
GAGGGCCGCATAGGAGATGCTCATGCCGAGTCCCAGAAAGATCCGCCTCAAAGAGCAGGTCCCGAGGTCG
GGCTCGGCAATCATCAGGAAGGTGGTAGCGTAGCAGAGGAAGATCCCAGCGAGCAGGACGTAGCTAAGTT
CTCTCCCGCTGGCCTTCACGATGGGAGTGTCGTTATATCTCACAAATGTAATGACCACGAAAAGGGTCGC
GGCAATGCCAACTACAGCAAGAAAGAGGGGCAGGACCGCCCATGGGCTACCCCACTCCAGCTTGATGATT
GGAATAGGTCGGCAGCCGGTCCTGTTCTCGGTAGGTCGCATGTCGTAAGGGCAAGTCTTGCATGTATATC
GGTCAACTTGGTACTGGTATCCGGTACAGGGTTCACAATGCCAGCAGCAGGGCATACCTTTCACTGTCTT
TTTCCGTTCGCCGGGCTGGCACGGGAGTGAGCAGATGCTCCGAGGGAGCTGCTGTCCGCTTCCTGGCCAG
TGCATTCGCTCGATCCGCAGGTGAAGATGGTCTGTCCAAGATCCAATTACTTTGTACTCGGCACTGTCAT
TTCTCAGCTGGTACTGGTATATATCGTACCGTCCTGGAGCGTCGCCGTTTTCATTAAAAGTGACTGGATT
GCCGGCGATTCCGGAAAAATTCACGTTCCTA
Features (pLannotate 1.2.2; 20 found; start..end, strand, type, name):
   1385..1403    -  promoter       T7 promoter: promoter for bacteriophage T7 RNA polymerase
   1419..1452    -  LTR            5' LTR (truncated) (fragment): truncated 5' long terminal repeat (LTR) from HIV-1
   1448..1651    -  promoter       CMV promoter: human cytomegalovirus (CMV) immediate early promoter
   1652..2031    -  enhancer       CMV enhancer: human cytomegalovirus immediate early enhancer
   2186..2238    +  misc_feature   bom (fragment): basis of mobility region from pBR322
   2297..2401    +  promoter       AmpR promoter: bla
   2402..3262    +  CDS            AmpR: β-lactamase; bla; confers resistance to ampicillin, carbenicillin, and related antibiotics
   3433..4021    +  rep_origin     ori: high-copy-number ColE1/pMB1/pBR322/pUC origin of replication
   4204..4296    +  CDS            lacI (fragment): lac repressor; lacI; The lac repressor binds to the lac operator to inhibit transcription in E. coli. This inhibition can be relieved by adding lactose or isopropyl-β-D-thiogalactopyranoside (IPTG).
   4309..4330    +  protein_bind   CAP binding site: CAP binding activates transcription in the presence of cAMP. E. coli catabolite activator protein
   4345..4375    +  promoter       lac promoter: promoter for the E. coli lac operon
   4383..4399    +  protein_bind   lac operator: The lac repressor binds to the lac operator to inhibit transcription in E. coli. This inhibition can be relieved by adding lactose or isopropyl-β-D-thiogalactopyranoside (IPTG). lac repressor encoded by lacI
   4472..4593    -  polyA_signal   SV40 poly(A) signal: SV40 polyadenylation signal
   4588..4746    -  CDS            ble (fragment): BLE_KLEPN - Experimental evidence at protein level: Swiss-Prot protein existence level 1. Binding protein with a strong affinity to the bleomycin family of antibiotics. Binds to CL990; an antimitotic-antibiotic compound. From Klebsiella pneumoniae.
   4770..5561    -  CDS            neo: KKA2_KLEPN - Also known as kan, nptII. Experimental evidence at protein level: Swiss-Prot protein existence level 1. Resistance to kanamycin, neomycin, paromomycin, ribostamycin, butirosin and gentamicin B. From Klebsiella pneumoniae.
   5628..5957    -  promoter       SV40 promoter: SV40 enhancer and early promoter
   5971..6399    -  rep_origin     f1 ori (sequence partly withheld): f1 bacteriophage origin of replication; arrow indicates direction of (+) strand synthesis
   6420..6441    -  promoter       SV40 promoter (fragment): SV40 enhancer and early promoter
   6445..6669    -  polyA_signal   bGH poly(A) signal: bovine growth hormone polyadenylation signal
   6794..1301    -  CDS            Grm4 (across the origin): GRM4_MOUSE - Also known as Gprc1d, Mglur4. Experimental evidence at protein level: Swiss-Prot protein existence level 1. G-protein coupled receptor for glutamate. Ligand binding causes a conformation change that triggers signaling via guanine nucleotide-binding proteins (G proteins) and modulates the activity of down-stream effectors. Signaling inhibits adenylate cyclase activity (By similarity). From Mus musculus (Mouse).
