[The description below was written by a language model from this plasmid's Addgene catalogue record and pLannotate feature annotations shown in this document.]
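Description:
GRM4-DuET is a mammalian expression plasmid built on the pcDNA 3.1 (+) backbone that carries the human metabotropic glutamate receptor 4 (GRM4, also called mGlu4), a class C GPCR. The sequenced record is 8,180 nt. The receptor open reading frame sits downstream of the human cytomegalovirus immediate-early enhancer and promoter, which drive strong constitutive transcription in transfected mammalian cells. A T7 promoter lies between CMV and the insert, allowing in vitro transcription. Transcripts are terminated by the bovine growth hormone polyadenylation signal. According to the catalogue entry, the coding sequence is engineered in the "DuET" format. This comprises a cleavable hemagglutinin signal peptide to promote membrane insertion, an N-terminal FLAG epitope, and a C-terminal 1D4 epitope. The insert was assembled by Gibson cloning. The automated annotation does not call the signal peptide or either tag as separate features. It labels the receptor CDS by its closest database match, mouse Grm4, whereas the depositor records the species as human; this probably reflects the high conservation between the orthologues.

In E. coli the plasmid is propagated through a high-copy ColE1/pUC-type origin and selected with ampicillin via β-lactamase. An f1 origin is also present. For mammalian cells, an SV40 early promoter drives a neomycin phosphotransferase cassette with an SV40 poly(A) signal, which would permit G418 selection of stable lines. Short annotated fragments (HIV-1 LTR, ble, lacI, and the lac promoter and operator) appear to be backbone remnants or partial matches rather than functional parts. The dual epitope tags suit the construct to detection and capture of the receptor from either terminus in proteomics work. The associated publication describes multiplexed selectivity screening of anti-GPCR antibodies.
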