Addgene plasmid #213302: GRM4-DuET
Purpose: The DuET construct encodes the named human GPCR engineered with a cleaved hemagglutinin signal peptide, a 5' FLAG and a 3' 1D4 epitope tag optimized for expression in mammalian cells and proteomics studies.
Depositing lab: Thomas Sakmar. Depositing organization: Rockefeller University. Publication: Multiplexed selectivity screening of anti-GPCR antibodies. Dahl L, Kotliar IB, Bendes A, Dodig-Crnkovic T, Fromm S, Elofsson A, Uhlen M, Sakmar TP, Schwenk JM. Sci Adv. 2023 May 3;9(18):eadf9297. doi: 10.1126/sciadv.adf9297. Epub 2023 May 3. PubMed 37134173.
Backbone
  Vector backbone: pcDNA 3.1 (+)
  Vector type: Mammalian Expression
Growth in bacteria
  Bacterial resistance: Ampicillin, 100 μg/mL
  Growth temperature: 37°C
  Growth strain: DH5alpha
  Copy number: High Copy
Gene/Insert
  Gene/Insert name: GRM4 (alt names: Glutamate metabotropic receptor 4; GPRC1D, mGlu4, MGLUR4)
  Species: H. sapiens (human)
  Entrez Gene: GRM4 (a.k.a. GPRC1D, MGLUR4, mGlu4)
  Promoter: CMV, T7
  Tag / fusion protein: FLAG (N terminal on insert); 1D4 (C terminal on insert)
  Cloning method: Gibson Cloning
Terms and licenses: Academic/Nonprofit Terms; Industry Terms: Not Available to Industry
Depositor comments: Class: C, Family: Metabotropic Glutamate. Ensembl ID: ENSG00000124493, Uniprot ID: Q14833
How to cite: GRM4-DuET was a gift from Thomas Sakmar (Addgene plasmid # 213302 ; http://n2t.net/addgene:213302 ; RRID:Addgene_213302)
